>Addgene plasmid #180261 | PD2529-CAG-Flag-mouse TGFb2 | addgene full sequence | sequence record 357199 | Addgene NGS Result
CGCGTTACATAACTTACGGTAAATGGCCCGCCTGGCTGACCGCCCAACGACCCCCGCCCATTGACGTCAA
TAATGACGTATGTTCCCATAGTAACGCCAATAGGGACTTTCCATTGACGTCAATGGGTGGAGTATTTACG
GTAAACTGCCCACTTGGCAGTACATCAAGTGTATCATATGCCAAGTACGCCCCCTATTGACGTCAATGAC
GGTAAATGGCCCGCCTGGCATTATGCCCAGTACATGACCTTATGGGACTTTCCTACTTGGCAGTACATCT
ACGTATTAGTCATCGCTATTACCATGGTCGAGGTGAGCCCCACGTTCTGCTTCACTCTCCCCATCTCCCC
CCCCTCCCCACCCCCAATTTTGTATTTATTTATTTTTTAATTATTTTGTGCAGCGATGGGGGCGGGGGGG
GGGGGGGCGCGCGCCAGGCGGGGCGGGGSGGGGSGRGGGGSGGGGSGGGGSGRGGCGGRGAGGKGCGGCG
GCAGCCAATCAGAGCGGCGCGCTCCGAAAGTTTCCTTTTATGGCGAGGCGGCGGCGGCGGCGGCCCTATA
AAAAGCGAAGCGCGCGGCGGGCGGGAGTCGCTGCGCGCTGCCTTCGCCCCGTGCCCCGCTCCGCCGCCGC
CTCGCGCCGCCCGCCCCGGCTCTGACTGACCGCGTTACTCCCACAGGTGAGCGGGCGGGACGGCCCTTCT
CCTCCGGGCTGTAATTAGCGCTTGGTTTAATGACGGCTTGTTTCTTTTCTGTGGCTGCGTGAAAGCCTTG
AGGGGCTCCGGGAGGGCCCTTTGTGCGGGGGGAGCGGCTCGGGGGGTGCGTGCGTGTGTGTGTGCGTGGG
GAGCGCCGCGTGCGGCTCCGCGCTGCCCGGCGGCTGTGAGCGCTGCGGGCGCGGCGCGGGGCTTTGTGCG
CTCCGCAGTGTGCGCGAGGGGAGCGCGGCCGGGGGCGGTGCCCCGCGGTGCGGGGGGGGCTGCGAGGGGA
ACAAAGGCTGCGTGCGGGGTGTGTGCGTGGGGGGGTGAGCAGGGGGTGTGGGCGCGTCGGTCGGGCTGCA
ACCCCCCCTGCACCCCCCTCCCCGAGTTGCTGAGCACGGCCCGGCTTCGGGTGCGGGGCTCCGTACGGGG
CGTGGCGCGGGGCTCGCCGTGCCGGGCGGGGGGTGGCGGCAGGTGGGGGTGCCGGGCGGGGCGGGGCCGC
CTCGGGCCGGGGAGGGCTCGGGGGAGGGGCGCGGCGGCCCCCGGAGCGCCGGCGGCTGTCGAGGCGCGGC
GAGCCGCAGCCATTGCCTTTTATGGTAATCGTGCGAGAGGGCGCAGGGACTTCCTTTGTCCCAAATCTGT
GCGGAGCCGAAATCTGGGAGGCGCCGCCGCACCCCCTCTAGCGGGCGCGGGGCGAAGCGGTGCGGCGCCG
GCAGGAAGGAAATGGGCGGGGAGGGCCTTCGTGCGTCGCCGCGCCGCCGTCCCCTTCTCCCTCTCCAGCC
TCGGGGCTGTCCGCGGGGGGACGGCTGCCTTCGGGGGGGACGGGGCAGGGCGGGGTTCGGCTTCTGGCGT
GTGACCGGCGGCTCTAGAGCCTCTGCTAACCATGTTCATGCCTTCTTCTTTTTCCTACAGCTCCTGGGCA
ACGTGCTGGTTATTGTGCTGTCTCATCATTTTGGCAAAGAATTCGGCTTGATCGAAGCCGTCTCAGGGGA
GAGACCACACCCAAGCTGTCTAGAGCCGCCACCTTGTGAAGAGCGCCGCCACCATGCCTTTGCTCCTCCT
GTTGCCCTTGCTCTGGGCTGGCGCCCTCGCGGCCGACTACAAGGACGACGACGACAAGCTCGAGCTGTCT
ACCTGCAGCACCCTCGACATGGATCAGTTTATGCGCAAGAGGATCGAGGCCATCCGCGGGCAGATCCTGA
GCAAGCTGAAGCTCACCAGCCCCCCGGAAGACTATCCGGAGCCGGATGAGGTCCCCCCGGAGGTGATTTC
CATCTACAACAGTACCAGGGACTTACTGCAGGAGAAGGCAAGCCGGAGGGCAGCCGCCTGCGAGCGCGAG
CGGAGCGACGAGGAGTACTACGCCAAGGAGGTTTATAAAATCGACATGCCGTCCCACCTCCCCTCCGAAA
ATGCCATCCCGCCCACTTTCTACAGACCCTACTTCAGAATCGTCCGCTTTGATGTCTCAACAATGGAGAA
AAATGCTTCGAATCTGGTGAAGGCAGAGTTCAGGGTCTTCCGCTTGCAAAACCCCAAAGCCAGAGTGGCC
GAGCAGCGGATTGAACTGTATCAGATCCTTAAATCCAAAGACTTAACATCTCCCACCCAGCGCTACATCG
ATAGCAAGGTTGTGAAAACCAGAGCGGAGGGTGAATGGCTCTCCTTCGACGTGACAGACGCTGTGCAGGA
GTGGCTTCACCACAAAGACAGGAACCTGGGGTTTAAAATAAGTTTACACTGCCCCTGCTGTACCTTCGTG
CCGTCTAATAATTACATCATCCCGAATAAAAGCGAAGAGCTCGAGGCGAGATTTGCAGGTATTGATGGCA
CCTCTACATATGCCAGTGGTGATCAGAAAACTATAAAGTCCACTAGGAAAAAAACCAGTGGGAAGACCCC
ACATCTCCTGCTAATGTTGTTGCCCTCCTACAGACTGGAGTCACAACAGTCCAGCCGGCGGAAGAAGCGC
GCTTTGGATGCTGCCTACTGCTTTAGAAATGTGCAGGATAATTGCTGCCTTCGCCCTCTTTACATTGATT
TTAAGAGGGATCTTGGATGGAAATGGATCCATGAACCCAAAGGGTACAATGCTAACTTCTGTGCTGGGGC
ATGCCCATATCTATGGAGTTCAGACACTCAACACACCAAAGTCCTCAGCCTGTACAACACCATAAATCCC
GAAGCTTCCGCTTCCCCTTGCTGTGTGTCCCAGGATCTGGAACCACTGACCATTCTCTATTACATTGGAA
ATACGCCCAAGATCGAACAGCTTTCCAATATGATTGTCAAGTCTTGTAAATGCAGCTAATGAGCTAGCGG
TTGAGGTCTCTAAAAGCGTCTTCCTGTTCTCATCACATCATATCAAGGTTATATACCATCAATATTGCCA
CAGATGTTACTTAGCCTTTTAATATTTCTCTAATTTAGTGTATATGCAATGATAGTTCTCTGATTTCTGA
GATTGAGTTTCTCATGTGTAATGATTATTTAGAGTTTCTCTTTCATCTGTTCAAATTTTTGTCTAGTTTT
ATTTTTTACTGATTTGTAAGACTTCTTTTTATAATCTGCATATTACAATTCTCTTTACTGGGGTGTTGCA
AATATTTTCTGTCATTCTATGGCCTGACTTTTCTTAATGGTTTTTTAATTTTAAAAATAAGTCTTAATAT
TCATGCAATCTAATTAACAATCTTTTCTTTGTGGTTAGGACTTTGAGTCATAAGAAATTTTTCTCTACAC
TGAAGTCATGATGGCATGCTTCTATATTATTTTCTAAAAGATTTAAAGTTTTGCCTTCTCCATTTAGACT
TATAATTCACTGGAATTTTTTTGTGTGTATGGTATGACATATGGGTTCCCTTTTATTTTTTACATATAAA
TATATTTCCCTGTTTTTCTAAAAAAGAAAAAGATCATCATTTTCCCATTGTAAAATGCCATATTTTTTTC
ATAGGTCACTTACATATATCAATGGGTCTGTTTCTGAGCTCTACTCTATTTTATCAGCCTCACTGTCTAT
CCCCACACATCTCATGCTTTGCTCTAAATCTTGATATTTAGTGGAACATTCTTTCCCATTTTGTTCTACA
AGAATATTTTTGTTATTGTCTTTGGGCTTTCTATATACATTTTGAAATGAGGTTGACAAGTTAATAACAG
GCCTATTGATTGGAAAGTTTGTCAACGAATTGTGGGTCTTTTGGGGTTTGCTGCCCCTTTTACGCAATGT
GGATATCCTGCTTTAATGCCTTTATATGCATGTATACAAGCAAAACAGGCTTTTACTTTCTCGCCAACTT
ACAAGGCCTTTCTCAGTAAACAGTATATGACCCTTTACCCCGTTGCTCGGCAACGGCCTGGTCTGTGCCA
AGTGTTTGCTGACGCAACCCCCACTGGTTGGGGCTTGGCCATAGGCCATCAGCGCATGCGTGGAACCTTT
GTGTCTCCTCTGCCGATCCATACTGCGGAACTCCTAGCCGCTTGTTTTGCTCGCAGCAGGTCTGGAGCAA
ACCTCATCGGGACCGACAATTCTGTCGTACTCTCCCGCAAGTATACATCGTTTCCATGGCTGCTAGGCTG
TGCTGCCAACTGGATCCTGCGCGGGACGTCCTTTGTTTACGTCCCGTCGGCGCTGAATCCCGCGGACGAC
CCCTCCCGGGGCCGCTTGGGGCTCTACCGCCCGCTTCTCCGTCTGCCGTACCGTCCGACCACGGGGCGCA
CCTCTCTTTACGCGGACTCCCCGTCTGTGCCTTCTCATCTGCCGGACCGTGTGCACTTCGCTTCACCTCT
GCACGTCGCATGGAGGCCACCGTGAACGCCCACCGGAACCTGCCCAAGGTCTTGCATAAGAGGACTCTTG
GACTTTCAGCAATGTCATCTCAGTGGCTAATAAAGGAAATTTATTTTCATTGCAATAGTGTGTTGGAATT
TTTTGTGTCTCTCACTCGGAAGGACATATGGGAGGGCAAATCATTTAAAACATCAGAATGAGTATTTGGT
TTAGAGTTTGGCAACATATGCCCATATGCTGGCTGCCATGAACAAAGGTTGGCTATAAAGAGGTCATCAG
TATATGAAACAGCCCCCTGCTGTCCATTCCTTATTCCATAGAAAAGCCTTGACTTGAGGTTAGATTTTTT
TTATATTTTGTTTTGTGTTATTTTTTTCTTTAACATCCCTAAAATTTTCCTTACATGTTTTACTAGCCAG
ATTTTTCCTCCTCTCCTGACTACTCCCAGTCATAGCTGTCCCTCTTCTCTTATGGAGATCTTTGCATTTT
TAGACATTTAGAAGCCTATATCTTGTTACAGAATTGGAATTACACAAAAATTCTACCATATTTTGAAAGC
TTAGGTTGTTCTGAAAAAAACAATATATTGTTTTCCTGGGTAAACTAAAAGTCCCCTCGAGGAAAGGCCC
CTAAAGTGAAACAGTGCAAAACGTTCAAAAACTGTCTGGCAATACAAGTTCCACTTTGACCAAAACGGCT
GGCAGTAAAAGGGTTAAGAAGACTGTCAGCCTTGAGCGGTATCAGCTCACTCAAAGGCGGTAATACGGTT
ATCCACAGAATCAGGGGATAACGCAGGAAAGAACATGTGAGCAAAAGGCCAGCAAAAGGCCAGGAACCGT
AAAAAGGCCGCGTTGCTGGCGTTTTTCCATAGGCTCCGCCCCCCTGACGAGCATCACAAAAATCGACGCT
CAAGTCAGAGGTGGCGAAACCCGACAGGACTATAAAGATACCAGGCGTTTCCCCCTGGAAGCTCCCTCGT
GCGCTCTCCTGTTCCGACCCTGCCGCTTACCGGATACCTGTCCGCCTTTCTCCCTTCGGGAAGCGTGGCG
CTTTCTCATAGCTCACGCTGTAGGTATCTCAGTTCGGTGTAGGTCGTTCGCTCCAAGCTGGGCTGTGTGC
ACGAACCCCCCGTTCAGCCCGACCGCTGCGCCTTATCCGGTAACTATCGTCTTGAGTCCAACCCGGTAAG
ACACGACTTATCGCCACTGGCAGCAGCCACTGGTAACAGGATTAGCAGAGCGAGGTATGTAGGCGGTGCT
ACAGAGTTCTTGAAGTGGTGGGCTAACTACGGCTACACTAGAAGAACAGTATTTGGTATCTGCGCTCTGC
TGAAGCCAGTTACCTTCGGAAAAAGAGTTGGTAGCTCTTGATCCGGCAAACAAACCACCGCTGGTAGCGG
TGGTTTTTTTGTTTGCAAGCAGCAGATTACGCGCAGAAAAAAAGGATCTCAAGAAGATCCTTTGATCTTT
TCTACGGGGTCTGACGCTCAGTGGAACGACGCGCGCGTAACTCACGTTAAGGGATTTTGGTCATGAGTTA
GAAAAACTCATCGAGCATCAAATGAAACTGCAATTTATTCATATCAGGATTATCAATACCATATTTTTGA
AAAAGCCGTTTCTGTAATGAAGGAGAAAACTCACCGAGGCAGTTCCATAGGATGGCAAGATCCTGGTATC
GGTCTGCGATTCCGACTCGTCCAACATCAATACAACCTATTAATTTCCCCTCGTCAAAAATAAGGTTATC
AAGTGAGAAATCACCATGAGTGACGACTGAATCCGGTGAGAATGGCAAAAGTTTATGCATTTCTTTCCAG
ACTTGTTCAACAGGCCAGCCATTACGCTCGTCATCAAAATCACTCGCATCAACCAAACCGTTATTCATTC
GTGATTGCGCCTGAGCGAGGCGAAATACGCGATCGCTGTTAAAAGGACAATTACAAACAGGAATCGAGTG
CAACCGGCGCAGGAACACTGCCAGCGCATCAACAATATTTTCACCTGAATCAGGATATTCTTCTAATACC
TGGAACGCTGTTTTTCCGGGGATCGCAGTGGTGAGTAACCATGCATCATCAGGAGTACGGATAAAATGCT
TGATGGTCGGAAGTGGCATAAATTCCGTCAGCCAGTTTAGTCTGACCATCTCATCTGTAACATCATTGGC
AACGCTACCTTTGCCATGTTTCAGAAACAACTCTGGCGCATCGGGCTTCCCATACAAGCGATAGATTGTC
GCACCTGATTGCCCGACATTATCGCGAGCCCATTTATACCCATATAAATCAGCATCCATGTTGGAATTTA
ATCGCGGCCTCGACGTTTCCCGTTGGATATGGCTCATTTTTTACTTCCTCACCTTGTCGTATTATACTAT
GCCGATATACTATGCCGATGATTAATTGTCGACACTGCGGGGGCTCTGTGTGGTAAGCAGGTCTTAACCT
TTTTACTGCCAATGACGCATGGGATACGTCGTGGCAGTAAAAGGGCTTAAATGCCAACGACGCGTCCCAT
ACGTTGTTGGCATTTTAATTCTTCTCTCTGCAGCGGCAGCATGTGCCGCCGCTGCAGAGAGTTTCTAGCG
ATGACAGCCCCTCTGGGCAACGAGCCGGGGGGGCTGTCTTTCTTTATGTTTTAAATGCACTGACCTCCCA
CATTCCCTTTTTAGTAAAATATTCAGAAATAATTTAAATACATCATTGCAATGAAAATAAATGTTTTTTA
TTAGGCAGAATCCAGATGCTCAAGGCCCTTCATAATATCCCCCAGTTTAGTAGTTGGACTTAGGGAACAA
AGGAACCTTTAATAGAAATTGGACAGCAAGAAAGCGAGTCAGGCACCGGGCTTGCGGGTCATGCACCAGG
TGCGCGGTCCTTCGGGCACCTCGACGTCGGCGGTGACGGTGAAGCCGAGCCGCTCGTAGAAGGGGAGGTT
GCGGGGCGCGGATGTCTCCAGGAAGGCGGGCACCCCGGCGCGCTCGGCCGCCTCCACTCCGGGGAGCACG
ACGGCGCTGCCCAGACCCTTGCCCTGGTGGTCGGGCGACACGCCGACGGTGGCCAGGAACCACGCGGGCT
CCTTGGGCCGGTGCGGCGCCAGGAGGCCTTCCATCTGTTGCTGCGCGGCCAGCCGGGAACCGCTCAACTC
GGCCATGCGCGGGCCGATCTCGGCGAACACCGCCCCCGCTTCGACGCTCTCCGGCGTGGTCCAGACCGCC
ACCGCGGCGCCGTCGTCCGCGACCCACACCTTGCCGATGTCGAGCCCGACGCGCGTGAGGAAGAGTTCTT
GCAGCTCGGTGACCCGCTCGATGTGGCGGTCCGGATCGACGGTGTGGCGCGTGGCGGGGTAGTCGGCGAA
CGCGGCGGCGAGGGTGCGTACGGCCCTGGGGACGTCGTCGCGGGTGGCGAGGCGCACCGTGGGCTTGTAC
TCGGTCATGGTGGCGGACGAAAGGCCCGGAGATGAGGAAGAGGAGAACAGCGCGGCAGACGTGCGCTTTT
GAAGCGTGCAGAATGCCGGGCCTCCGGAGGACCTTCGGGCGCCCGCCCCGCCCCTGAGCCCGCCCCTGAG
CCCGCCCCCGGACCCACCCCTTCCCAGCCTCTGAGCCCAGAAAGCGAAGGAGCAAAGCTGCTATTGGCCG
CTGCCCCAAAGGCCTACCCGCTTCCATTGCTCAGCGGTGCTGTCCATCTGCACGAGACTAGTGAGTCGTG
CTACTTCCATTTGTCACGTCCTGCACGACGCGAGCTGCGGGGCGGGGGGGAACTTCCTGACTAGGGGAGG
AGTAGAAGGTGGCGCGAAGGGGCCACCAAAGAACGGAGCCGGTTGGCGCCTACCGGTGGATGTGGAATGT
GTGCGAGGCCAGAGGCCACTTGTGTAGCGCCAAGTGCCCAGCGGGGCTGCTAAAGCGCATGCTCCAGACT
GCCTTGGGAAAAGCGCCTCCCCTACCCGGTAGAGAAACTTGATCTGTCGCCGCAATTCAAACTTCGTGAG
GCTCCGGTGCCCGTCAGTGACCTGCTATACTCTGGAGA
Features (pLannotate 1.2.2; 15 found; start..end, strand, type, name):
      3..306     +  enhancer       CMV enhancer: human cytomegalovirus immediate early enhancer
    308..583     +  promoter       chicken β-actin promoter: No description available
    584..1600    +  intron         chimeric intron: chimera between introns from chicken β-actin and rabbit β-globin
   1598..1654    +  CDS            HBB (fragment): HBB_LEPEU - Experimental evidence at protein level: Swiss-Prot protein existence level 1. Involved in oxygen transport from the lung to the various peripheral tissues. From Lepus europaeus (European hare).
   1788..1808    +  CDS            FLAG (fragment): FLAG® epitope tag, followed by an enterokinase cleavage site
   1809..2996    +  CDS            Tgfb2: TGFB2_MOUSE - Experimental evidence at protein level: Swiss-Prot protein existence level 1. Transforming growth factor beta-2: Multifunctional protein that regulates various processes such as angiogenesis and heart development (By similarity). Activation into mature form follows different steps: following cleavage of the proprotein in the Golgi apparatus, Latency-associated peptide (LAP) and Transforming growth factor beta-2 (TGF-beta-2) chains remain non-covalently linked rendering TGF-beta-2 inactive during storage in extracellular matrix (By similarity). At the same time, LAP chain interact
   4032..4290    +  ncRNA          HBV PRE 1151-1410: Accession: RF02816 - Hepatitis B virus post-transcriptional regulatory element 1151-1410
   4256..4597    +  CDS            X (fragment): X_HBVD3 - Experimental evidence at protein level: Swiss-Prot protein existence level 1. Multifunctional protein that plays a role in silencing host antiviral defenses and promoting viral transcription. Does not seem to be essential for HBV infection. May be directly involved in development of cirrhosis and liver cancer (hepatocellular carcinoma). Most of cytosolic activities involve modulation of cytosolic calcium. The effect on apoptosis is controversial depending on the cell types in which the studies have been conducted. May induce apoptosis by localizing in mitochondria and causing loss of
   4579..4634    +  polyA_signal   β-globin poly(A) signal: rabbit β-globin polyadenylation signal (Gil and Proudfoot, 1987)
   5344..5932    -  rep_origin     ori: high-copy-number ColE1/pMB1/pBR322/pUC origin of replication
   6018..6827    -  CDS            KanR: aminoglycoside phosphotransferase; aph(3')-Ia; confers resistance to kanamycin in bacteria or G418 (Geneticin®) in eukaryotes
   6846..6890    -  promoter       EM7 promoter (fragment): synthetic bacterial promoter&nbsp
   7109..7318    -  polyA_signal   β-globin poly(A) (fragment): human β-globin polyadenylation signal
   7319..7918    -  CDS            PuroR (fragment): puromycin N-acetyltransferase; pac from Streptomyces; confers resistance to puromycin
   7928..8427    -  promoter       PGK promoter: mouse phosphoglycerate kinase 1 promoter
