[The description below was written by a language model from this plasmid's Addgene catalogue record and pLannotate feature annotations shown in this document.]
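Description:
PD2529-CAG-Flag-mouse TGFb2 is a mammalian expression plasmid of about 8.5 kb, built on the pD2529 CAG backbone, for producing full-length mouse TGFβ2. It is maintained in E. coli through a high-copy ColE1/pUC-type origin and a kanamycin resistance gene (aminoglycoside phosphotransferase) that sits downstream of a fragment of the bacterial EM7 promoter. For selecting transfected mammalian cells, a separate cassette on the opposite strand expresses puromycin N-acetyltransferase from the mouse PGK promoter and ends in a human β-globin polyadenylation signal.

The main expression unit is driven by the composite CAG promoter, annotated here as the CMV immediate-early enhancer, the chicken β-actin promoter and the chimeric chicken β-actin/rabbit β-globin intron, an arrangement that gives strong, broadly active transcription. Downstream lies a FLAG epitope placed immediately 5′ of the Tgfb2 coding sequence, matching the catalogue's description of an N-terminal tag on an insert of roughly 1.2 kb introduced by Gibson cloning. About 130 bp of unannotated sequence precedes the tag, and the record does not state what it encodes. Another roughly 1 kb of unannotated sequence follows the Tgfb2 coding region. After that come a hepatitis B virus post-transcriptional regulatory element, which overlaps a fragment of the HBV X reading frame and generally serves to enhance mRNA export and expression, and a rabbit β-globin poly(A) signal.

The short haemoglobin "CDS" call at the end of the intron is most likely a sequence-similarity hit to the rabbit β-globin portion of CAG rather than a functional coding element. The associated publication concerns LRRC33-dependent TGFβ1 activation in anti-tumour immunity, but the record gives the plasmid's purpose only as expression of full-length mouse TGFβ2.
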