Addgene plasmid #180261: PD2529-CAG-Flag-mouse TGFb2
Purpose: Mouse full length TGFβ2 expression
Depositing lab: Timothy Springer. Depositing organization: Boston Children's Hospital. Publication: Loss of LRRC33-dependent TGFbeta1 activation enhances anti-tumor immunity and checkpoint blockade therapy. Jiang A, Qin Y, Springer TA. Cancer Immunol Res. 2022 Feb 18. pii: 681626. doi: 10.1158/2326-6066.CIR-21-0593. PubMed 35181792.
Backbone
  Vector backbone: pD2529 CAG
  Vector type: Mammalian Expression
  Selectable markers: Puromycin
Growth in bacteria
  Bacterial resistance: Kanamycin, 50 μg/mL
  Growth temperature: 37°C
  Growth strain: DH5alpha
  Copy number: High Copy
Gene/Insert
  Gene/Insert name: TGFβ2 (alt name: TGFb2)
  Species: M. musculus (mouse)
  Insert size (bp): 1182
  Entrez Gene: Tgfb2 (a.k.a. Tgf-beta2, Tgfb-2)
  Tag / fusion protein: FLAG (N terminal on insert)
  Cloning method: Gibson Cloning
  Sequencing primers: 5′ TTTCCTACAGCTCCTGGGCAA; 3′ TGCCACAGATGTTACTTAGCCTTT
Terms and licenses: Academic/Nonprofit Terms; Industry Terms: Not Available to Industry
How to cite: PD2529-CAG-Flag-mouse TGFb2 was a gift from Timothy Springer (Addgene plasmid # 180261 ; http://n2t.net/addgene:180261 ; RRID:Addgene_180261)
