>Addgene plasmid #180261 | PD2529-CAG-Flag-mouse TGFb2 | depositor partial sequence | sequence record 350226 | sequence of insert
GACTACAAGGACGACGACGACAAGCTCGAGCTGTCTACCTGCAGCACCCTCGACATGGATCAGTTTATGC
GCAAGAGGATCGAGGCCATCCGCGGGCAGATCCTGAGCAAGCTGAAGCTCACCAGCCCCCCGGAAGACTA
TCCGGAGCCGGATGAGGTCCCCCCGGAGGTGATTTCCATCTACAACAGTACCAGGGACTTACTGCAGGAG
AAGGCAAGCCGGAGGGCAGCCGCCTGCGAGCGCGAGCGGAGCGACGAGGAGTACTACGCCAAGGAGGTTT
ATAAAATCGACATGCCGTCCCACCTCCCCTCCGAAAATGCCATCCCGCCCACTTTCTACAGACCCTACTT
CAGAATCGTCCGCTTTGATGTCTCAACAATGGAGAAAAATGCTTCGAATCTGGTGAAGGCAGAGTTCAGG
GTCTTCCGCTTGCAAAACCCCAAAGCCAGAGTGGCCGAGCAGCGGATTGAACTGTATCAGATCCTTAAAT
CCAAAGACTTAACATCTCCCACCCAGCGCTACATCGATAGCAAGGTTGTGAAAACCAGAGCGGAGGGTGA
ATGGCTCTCCTTCGACGTGACAGACGCTGTGCAGGAGTGGCTTCACCACAAAGACAGGAACCTGGGGTTT
AAAATAAGTTTACACTGCCCCTGCTGTACCTTCGTGCCGTCTAATAATTACATCATCCCGAATAAAAGCG
AAGAGCTCGAGGCGAGATTTGCAGGTATTGATGGCACCTCTACATATGCCAGTGGTGATCAGAAAACTAT
AAAGTCCACTAGGAAAAAAACCAGTGGGAAGACCCCACATCTCCTGCTAATGTTGTTGCCCTCCTACAGA
CTGGAGTCACAACAGTCCAGCCGGCGGAAGAAGCGCGCTTTGGATGCTGCCTACTGCTTTAGAAATGTGC
AGGATAATTGCTGCCTTCGCCCTCTTTACATTGATTTTAAGAGGGATCTTGGATGGAAATGGATCCATGA
ACCCAAAGGGTACAATGCTAACTTCTGTGCTGGGGCATGCCCATATCTATGGAGTTCAGACACTCAACAC
ACCAAAGTCCTCAGCCTGTACAACACCATAAATCCCGAAGCTTCCGCTTCCCCTTGCTGTGTGTCCCAGG
ATCTGGAACCACTGACCATTCTCTATTACATTGGAAATACGCCCAAGATCGAACAGCTTTCCAATATGAT
TGTCAAGTCTTGTAAATGCAGCTAATGA
